Addgene plasmid #58242: pGLTR-FP-GFP
Purpose: GATEWAY-compatible lentiviral RNAi delivery vector; SFFV-driven eGFP marker
Depositing lab: Stephan Geley. Depositing organization: Medical University of Innsbruck. Publication: Development of a Multipurpose GATEWAY-Based Lentiviral Tetracycline-Regulated Conditional RNAi System (GLTR). Sigl R, Ploner C, Shivalingaiah G, Kofler R, Geley S. PLoS One. 2014 May 19;9(5):e97764. doi: 10.1371/journal.pone.0097764. eCollection 2014. PubMed 24841113.
Backbone
  Vector backbone: pHR-SIN-CSGW
  Backbone manufacturer: Adrian Trasher, UCL, London, UK
  Total vector size (bp): 11500
  Vector type: Mammalian Expression, Lentiviral, RNAi ; GATEWAY destionation vector
Growth in bacteria
  Bacterial resistance: Chloramphenicol and Ampicillin, 25 & 100 μg/mL
  Growth temperature: 37°C
  Growth strain: DB3.1
  Copy number: Unknown
Gene/Insert
  Gene/Insert name: attR1-Cm(R)-CcdB-attR2 (alt name: GATEWAY DEST cassette)
  Species: GATEWAY DEST cassette
  Insert size (bp): 1580
  Promoter: no
  Cloning method: Restriction Enzyme; 5′ cloning site blunted EcoRI (unknown if destroyed); 3′ cloning site blunted EcoRI (unknown if destroyed)
  Sequencing primers: 5′ n.a.; 3′ n.a.
Resource information
  A portion of this plasmid was derived from a plasmid made by: GATEWAY DEST-cassette obtained from Invitrogen
Terms and licenses: Academic/Nonprofit Terms; Industry Terms: Not Available to Industry
Depositor comments: There are some minor discrepancies between the depositor's assembled sequence and Addgene's quality control sequence. These differences should not affect the function of the plasmid.
How to cite: pGLTR-FP-GFP was a gift from Stephan Geley (Addgene plasmid # 58242 ; http://n2t.net/addgene:58242 ; RRID:Addgene_58242)
