[The description below was written by a language model from this plasmid's Addgene catalogue record and pLannotate feature annotations shown in this document.]
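Description:
pGLTR-FP-GFP is a Gateway-compatible lentiviral destination vector of about 11.5 kb, built on the self-inactivating HIV-1 backbone pHR-SIN-CSGW and intended for delivering RNAi cassettes into mammalian cells. It forms part of a Gateway-based, tetracycline-regulated conditional RNAi system. In bacteria it replicates from a high-copy ColE1/pUC-type origin and carries ampicillin resistance on the backbone and chloramphenicol resistance within the Gateway cassette. Because the cassette also encodes the CcdB gyrase toxin, the empty vector is maintained in a ccdB-tolerant strain (DB3.1). The backbone also retains remnants of an SV40 promoter–gpt unit with the SV40 small t intron and polyadenylation signal, along with other fragmentary pBR322-derived sequences.

The viral transfer region runs from the annotated truncated 5′ LTR through the Ψ packaging signal, a partial gag sequence, the Rev response element and the cPPT/CTS to a ΔU3 3′ LTR, which inactivates LTR promoter activity after integration. Downstream of the cPPT sits the roughly 1.6 kb promoterless attR1–CmR–ccdB–attR2 cassette, inserted at a blunted EcoRI site. The automated annotation labels the second site attR3, whereas the catalogue entry calls it attR2. An LR recombination with an entry clone replaces this cassette with the user's RNAi expression unit, which must bring its own promoter, and loss of ccdB provides counter-selection for recombinants. Immediately downstream, an SFFV promoter drives EGFP followed by WPRE, which enhances transcript expression, giving a constitutive fluorescent marker for identifying or sorting transduced cells. The depositor notes minor sequence discrepancies relative to quality-control sequencing that are not expected to affect function.
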