Features (pLannotate 1.2.2; 41 found; start..end, strand, type, name):
     25..93      +  CDS            nef (fragment): NEF_HV1Z2 - Experimental evidence at protein level: Swiss-Prot protein existence level 1. Extracellular Nef protein targets CD4(+) T-lymphocytes for apoptosis by interacting with CXCR4 surface receptors. From Human immunodeficiency virus type 1 group M subtype D (isolate Z2/CDC-Z34) (HIV-1).
     95..328     +  LTR            3' LTR (ΔU3): self-inactivating 3' long terminal repeat (LTR) from HIV-1
    353..371     -  promoter       SP6 promoter: promoter for bacteriophage SP6 RNA polymerase
    599..877     +  CDS            TcR (fragment): tetracycline efflux protein; tet; confers resistance to tetracycline
    878..926     -  misc_feature   bom (fragment): basis of mobility region from pBR322
   1028..1063    -  CDS            rop (fragment): Rop protein, which maintains plasmids at low copy number; rop
   1158..1262    +  promoter       AmpR promoter: bla
   1263..2123    +  CDS            AmpR: β-lactamase; bla; confers resistance to ampicillin, carbenicillin, and related antibiotics
   2294..2882    +  rep_origin     ori: high-copy-number ColE1/pMB1/pBR322/pUC origin of replication
   3065..3121    +  CDS            lacI (fragment): lac repressor; lacI; The lac repressor binds to the lac operator to inhibit transcription in E. coli. This inhibition can be relieved by adding lactose or isopropyl-β-D-thiogalactopyranoside (IPTG).
   3128..3457    +  promoter       SV40 promoter: SV40 enhancer and early promoter
   3657..3776    +  CDS            gpt (fragment): XGPT_ECOLI - Also known as gpp, gxu. Experimental evidence at protein level: Swiss-Prot protein existence level 1. Purine salvage pathway enzyme that catalyzes the transfer of the ribosyl-5-phosphate group from 5-phospho-alpha-D-ribose 1- diphosphate (PRPP) to the N9 position of the 6-oxopurines guanine and xanthine to form the corresponding ribonucleotides GMP (guanosine 5'- monophosphate) and XMP (xanthosine 5'-monophosphate), with the release of PPi. To a lesser extent, also acts on hypoxanthine (PubMed:9100006, PubMed:3886014). Does not ribophosphorylate adenine (PubMed:3886014). From Esch
   3776..4111    +  CDS            gpt (fragment): XGPT_ECOLI - Also known as gpp, gxu. Experimental evidence at protein level: Swiss-Prot protein existence level 1. Purine salvage pathway enzyme that catalyzes the transfer of the ribosyl-5-phosphate group from 5-phospho-alpha-D-ribose 1- diphosphate (PRPP) to the N9 position of the 6-oxopurines guanine and xanthine to form the corresponding ribonucleotides GMP (guanosine 5'- monophosphate) and XMP (xanthosine 5'-monophosphate), with the release of PPi. To a lesser extent, also acts on hypoxanthine (PubMed:9100006, PubMed:3886014). Does not ribophosphorylate adenine (PubMed:3886014). From Esch
   4206..4511    +  CDS            frsA (fragment): FRSA_ECOLI - Also known as yafA. Experimental evidence at protein level: Swiss-Prot protein existence level 1. Catalyzes the hydrolysis of esters (PubMed:15808744). Displays esterase activity toward pNP-butyrate (PubMed:15808744). May stimulate mixed-acid fermentation by acting as a fermentation/respiration switch that down-regulates respiration and up- regulates fermentation rates (PubMed:15169777). From Escherichia coli (strain K12).
   4515..4589    +  CDS            small t antigen (fragment): SV40 (simian virus 40) small t antigen
   4591..4656    +  intron         small t intron: SV40 (simian virus 40) small t antigen intron
   4786..4806    +  CDS            SV40 NLS: nuclear localization signal of SV40 (simian virus 40) large T antigen
   5125..5208    +  CDS            large T antigen (fragment): large T antigen from SV40 (simian virus 40)
   5231..5365    +  polyA_signal   SV40 poly(A) signal: SV40 polyadenylation signal
   5533..5862    +  CDS            nef (fragment): NEF_HV1BR - Experimental evidence at protein level: Swiss-Prot protein existence level 1. Extracellular Nef protein targets CD4(+) T-lymphocytes for apoptosis by interacting with CXCR4 surface receptors (PubMed:14990729). From Human immunodeficiency virus type 1 group M subtype B (isolate BRU/LAI) (HIV-1).
   5910..6167    +  LTR            5' LTR (truncated): truncated 5' long terminal repeat (LTR) from HIV-1
   6214..6339    +  misc_feature   HIV-1 Ψ: packaging signal of human immunodeficiency virus type 1
   6323..6686    +  CDS            HIV-1 gag (fragment): gag protein from human immunodeficiency virus 1; gag
   6832..7065    +  misc_feature   RRE: The Rev response element (RRE) of HIV-1 allows for Rev-dependent mRNA export from the nucleus to the cytoplasm.
   7442..7542    +  CDS            Rev (fragment): human immunodeficiency virus 1 (HIV-1) Rev protein; rev; enhances nuclear export of unspliced and incompletely spliced viral mRNAs
   7579..7696    +  misc_feature   cPPT/CTS: central polypurine tract and central termination sequence of HIV-1
   7733..7755    -  misc_feature   MCS (fragment): pBluescript multiple cloning site
   7773..7892    +  protein_bind   attR1: mutant version of attR; recombination site for the Gateway® LR reaction LR Clonase™
   7922..7952    +  promoter       lac UV5 promoter: E. coli lac promoter with an "up" mutation
   7976..8005    +  promoter       cat promoter (fragment): promoter of the E. coli cat gene encoding chloramphenicol acetyltransferase
   8006..8665    +  CDS            CmR: chloramphenicol acetyltransferase; cat; confers resistance to chloramphenicol
   8844..9002    +  CDS            ccdA (fragment): CCDA_ECO57 - Also known as H, letA. Experimental evidence at protein level: Swiss-Prot protein existence level 1. Antitoxin component of a type II toxin-antitoxin (TA) system which inhibits the post-segregational killing (PSK) of plasmid-free cells, also referred to as a plasmid addiction system. Binds to and blocks the activity of CcdB; will also remove bound CcdB protein from the CcdB-GyrA complex by forming a CcdA-CcdB complex, a process termed rejuvenation. Functions as a transcriptional corepressor for the ccdAB operon, repression also requires CcdB (By similarity). From Escherichia coli
   9007..9309    +  CDS            ccdB: CCDB_ECOLI - Also known as G, letB, letD. Experimental evidence at protein level: Swiss-Prot protein existence level 1. Toxic component of a type II toxin-antitoxin (TA) system, functioning in plasmid maintainence. Responsible for the post- segregational killing (PSK) of plasmid-free cells, also referred to as a plasmid addiction system. Half-life of over 2 hours. Cell killing by CcdB is accompanied by filamentation, defects in chromosome and plasmid segregation, defects in cell division, formation of anucleate cells, decreased DNA synthesis and plasmid loss. Interferes with the activity of DN
   9353..9474    -  protein_bind   attR3: mutant version of attR; recombination site for the Gateway® LR reaction LR Clonase™
   9456..9476    -  protein_bind   attB2: mutant version of attB; core recombination site for the Gateway® BP reaction BP Clonase™
   9596..10003   +  promoter       SFFV promoter: spleen focus-forming virus long terminal repeat (LTR) promoter
  10025..10744   +  CDS            EGFP: the original enhanced GFP (Yang et al., 1996) mammalian codon-optimized
  10790..10807   +  misc_feature   MCS (fragment): pBluescript multiple cloning site
  10812..10913   +  CDS            P (fragment): DPOL_WHV6 - Experimental evidence at transcript level: Swiss-Prot protein existence level 2. Multifunctional enzyme that converts the viral RNA genome into dsDNA in viral cytoplasmic capsids. This enzyme displays a DNA polymerase activity that can copy either DNA or RNA templates, and a ribonuclease H (RNase H) activity that cleaves the RNA strand of RNA- DNA heteroduplexes in a partially processive 3'- to 5'-endonucleasic mode. Neo-synthesized pregenomic RNA (pgRNA) are encapsidated together with the P protein, and reverse-transcribed inside the nucleocapsid. Initiation of reverse-transcripti
  10925..11513   +  misc_feature   WPRE: woodchuck hepatitis virus posttranscriptional regulatory element
  11514..8       +  misc_feature   MCS (fragment) (across the origin): pBluescript multiple cloning site
>Addgene plasmid #58242 | pGLTR-FP-GFP | depositor full sequence | sequence record 89646 | pGLTR-FP-GFP sequence 11528 bps
CTCGAGGGAATTAATTCGAGCTCGGTACCTTTAAGACCAATGACTTACAAGGCAGCTGTAGATCTTAGCC
ACTTTTTAAAAGAAAAGGGGGGACTGGAAGGGCTAATTCACTCCCAACGAAGACAAGATCTGCTTTTTGC
TTGTACTGGGTCTCTCTGGTTAGACCAGATCTGAGCCTGGGAGCTCTCTGGCTAACTAGGGAACCCACTG
CTTAAGCCTCAATAAAGCTTGCCTTGAGTGCTTCAAGTAGTGTGTGCCCGTCTGTTGTGTGACTCTGGTA
ACTAGAGATCCCTCAGACCCTTTTAGTCAGTGTGGAAAATCTCTAGCAGCATCTAGAATTAATTCCGTGT
ATTCTATAGTGTCACCTAAATCGTATGTGTATGATACATAAGGTTATGTATTAATTGTAGCCGCGTTCTA
ACGACAATATGTACAAGCCTAATTGTGTAGCATCTGGCTTACTGAAGCAGACCCTATCATCTCTCTCGTA
AACTGCCGTCAGAGTCGGTTTGGTTGGACGAACCTTCTGAGTTTCTGGTAACGCCGTCCCGCACCCGGAA
ATGGTCAGCGAACCAATCAGCAGGGTCATCGCTAGCCAGATCCTCTACGCCGGACGCATCGTGGCCGGCA
TCACCGGCGCCACAGGTGCGGTTGCTGGCGCCTATATCGCCGACATCACCGATGGGGAAGATCGGGCTCG
CCACTTCGGGCTCATGAGCGCTTGTTTCGGCGTGGGTATGGTGGCAGGCCCCGTGGCCGGGGGACTGTTG
GGCGCCATCTCCTTGCATGCACCATTCCTTGCGGCGGCGGTGCTCAACGGCCTCAACTACTACTGGGCTG
CTTCCTAATGCAGGAGTCGCATAAGGGAGAGCGTCGAATGGTGCACTCTCAGTACAATCTGCTCTGATGC
CGCATAGTTAAGCCAGCCCCGACACCCGCCAACACCCGCTGACGCGCCCTGACGGGCTTGTCTGCTCCCG
GCATCCGCTTACAGACAAGCTGTGACCGTCTCCGGGAGCTGCATGTGTCAGAGGTTTTCACCGTCATCAC
CGAAACGCGCGAGACGAAAGGGCCTCGTGATACGCCTATTTTTATAGGTTAATGTCATGATAATAATGGT
TTCTTAGACGTCAGGTGGCACTTTTCGGGGAAATGTGCGCGGAACCCCTATTTGTTTATTTTTCTAAATA
CATTCAAATATGTATCCGCTCATGAGACAATAACCCTGATAAATGCTTCAATAATATTGAAAAAGGAAGA
GTATGAGTATTCAACATTTCCGTGTCGCCCTTATTCCCTTTTTTGCGGCATTTTGCCTTCCTGTTTTTGC
TCACCCAGAAACGCTGGTGAAAGTAAAAGATGCTGAAGATCAGTTGGGTGCACGAGTGGGTTACATCGAA
CTGGATCTCAACAGCGGTAAGATCCTTGAGAGTTTTCGCCCCGAAGAACGTTTTCCAATGATGAGCACTT
TTAAAGTTCTGCTATGTGGCGCGGTATTATCCCGTATTGACGCCGGGCAAGAGCAACTCGGTCGCCGCAT
ACACTATTCTCAGAATGACTTGGTTGAGTACTCACCAGTCACAGAAAAGCATCTTACGGATGGCATGACA
GTAAGAGAATTATGCAGTGCTGCCATAACCATGAGTGATAACACTGCGGCCAACTTACTTCTGACAACGA
TCGGAGGACCGAAGGAGCTAACCGCTTTTTTGCACAACATGGGGGATCATGTAACTCGCCTTGATCGTTG
GGAACCGGAGCTGAATGAAGCCATACCAAACGACGAGCGTGACACCACGATGCCTGTAGCAATGGCAACA
ACGTTGCGCAAACTATTAACTGGCGAACTACTTACTCTAGCTTCCCGGCAACAATTAATAGACTGGATGG
AGGCGGATAAAGTTGCAGGACCACTTCTGCGCTCGGCCCTTCCGGCTGGCTGGTTTATTGCTGATAAATC
TGGAGCCGGTGAGCGTGGGTCTCGCGGTATCATTGCAGCACTGGGGCCAGATGGTAAGCCCTCCCGTATC
GTAGTTATCTACACGACGGGGAGTCAGGCAACTATGGATGAACGAAATAGACAGATCGCTGAGATAGGTG
CCTCACTGATTAAGCATTGGTAACTGTCAGACCAAGTTTACTCATATATACTTTAGATTGATTTAAAACT
TCATTTTTAATTTAAAAGGATCTAGGTGAAGATCCTTTTTGATAATCTCATGACCAAAATCCCTTAACGT
GAGTTTTCGTTCCACTGAGCGTCAGACCCCGTAGAAAAGATCAAAGGATCTTCTTGAGATCCTTTTTTTC
TGCGCGTAATCTGCTGCTTGCAAACAAAAAAACCACCGCTACCAGCGGTGGTTTGTTTGCCGGATCAAGA
GCTACCAACTCTTTTTCCGAAGGTAACTGGCTTCAGCAGAGCGCAGATACCAAATACTGTCCTTCTAGTG
TAGCCGTAGTTAGGCCACCACTTCAAGAACTCTGTAGCACCGCCTACATACCTCGCTCTGCTAATCCTGT
TACCAGTGGCTGCTGCCAGTGGCGATAAGTCGTGTCTTACCGGGTTGGACTCAAGACGATAGTTACCGGA
TAAGGCGCAGCGGTCGGGCTGAACGGGGGGTTCGTGCACACAGCCCAGCTTGGAGCGAACGACCTACACC
GAACTGAGATACCTACAGCGTGAGCATTGAGAAAGCGCCACGCTTCCCGAAGGGAGAAAGGCGGACAGGT
ATCCGGTAAGCGGCAGGGTCGGAACAGGAGAGCGCACGAGGGAGCTTCCAGGGGGAAACGCCTGGTATCT
TTATAGTCCTGTCGGGTTTCGCCACCTCTGACTTGAGCGTCGATTTTTGTGATGCTCGTCAGGGGGGCGG
AGCCTATGGAAAAACGCCAGCAACGCGGCCTTTTTACGGTTCCTGGCCTTTTGCTGGCCTTTTGCTCACA
TGTTCTTTCCTGCGTTATCCCCTGATTCTGTGGATAACCGTATTACCGCCTTTGAGTGAGCTGATACCGC
TCGCCGCAGCCGAACGACCGAGCGCAGCGAGTCAGTGAGCGAGGAAGCGGAAGAGCGCCCAATACGCAAA
CCGCCTCTCCCCGCGCGTTGGCCGATTCATTAATGCAGCTGTGGAATGTGTGTCAGTTAGGGTGTGGAAA
GTCCCCAGGCTCCCCAGCAGGCAGAAGTATGCAAAGCATGCATCTCAATTAGTCAGCAACCAGGTGTGGA
AAGTCCCCAGGCTCCCCAGCAGGCAGAAGTATGCAAAGCATGCATCTCAATTAGTCAGCAACCATAGTCC
CGCCCCTAACTCCGCCCATCCCGCCCCTAACTCCGCCCAGTTCCGCCCATTCTCCGCCCCATGGCTGACT
AATTTTTTTTATTTATGCAGAGGCCGAGGCCGCCTCGGCCTCTGAGCTATTCCAGAAGTAGTGAGGAGGC
TTTTTTGGAGGCCTAGGCTTTTGCAAAAAGCTTGGACACAAGACAGGCTTGCGAGATATGTTTGAGAATA
CCACTTTATCCCGCGTCAGGGAGAGGCAGTGCGTAAAAAGACGCGGACTCATGTGAAATACTGGTTTTTA
GTGCGCCAGATCTCTATAATCTCGCGCAACCTATTTTCCCCTCGAACACTTTTTAAGCCGTAGATAAACA
GGCTGGGACACTTCACATGAGCGAAAAATACATCGTCACCTGGGACATGTTGCAGATCCATGCACGTAAA
CTCGCAAGCCGACTGATGCCTTCTGAACAATGGAAAGGCATTATTGCCGTAAGCCGTGGCGGTCTGTACC
GGGTGCGTTACTGGCGCGTGAACTGGGTATTCGTCATGTCGATACCGTTTGTATTTCCAGCTACGATCAC
GACAACCAGCGCGAGCTTAAAGTGCTGAAACGCGCAGAAGGCGATGGCGAAGGCTTCATCGTTATTGATG
ACCTGGTGGATACCGGTGGTACTGCGGTTGCGATTCGTGAAATGTATCCAAAAGCGCACTTTGTCACCAT
CTTCGCAAAACCGGCTGGTCGTCCGCTGGTTGATGACTATGTTGTTGATATCCCGCAAGATACCTGGATT
GAACAGCCGTGGGATATGGGCGTCGTATTCGTCCCGCCAATCTCCGGTCGCTAATCTTTTCAACGCCTGG
CACTGCCGGGCGTTGTTCTTTTTAACTTCAGGCGGGTTACAATAGTTTCCAGTAAGTATTCTGGAGGCTG
CATCCATGACACAGGCAAACCTGAGCGAAACCCTGTTCAAACCCCGCTTTAAACATCCTGAAACCTCGAC
GCTAGTCCGCCGCTTTAATCACGGCGCACAACCGCCTGTGCAGTCGGCCCTTGATGGTAAAACCATCCCT
CACTGGTATCGCATGATTAACCGTCTGATGTGGATCTGGCGCGGCATTGACCCACGCGAAATCCTCGACG
TCCAGGCACGTATTGTGATGAGCGATGCCGAACGTACCGACGATGATTTATACGATACGGTGATTGGCTA
CCGTGGCGGCAACTGGATTTATGAGTGGGCCCCGGATCTTTGTGAAGGAACCTTACTTCTGTGGTGTGAC
ATAATTGGACAAACTACCTACAGAGATTTAAAGCTCTAAGGTAAATATAAAATTTTTAAGTGTATAATGT
GTTAAACTACTGATTCTAATTGTTTGTGTATTTTAGATTCCAACCTATGGAACTGATGAATGGGAGCAGT
GGTGGAATGCCTTTAATGAGGAAAACCTGTTTTGCTCAGAAGAAATGCCATCTAGTGATGATGAGGCTAC
TGCTGACTCTCAACATTCTACTCCTCCAAAAAAGAAGAGAAAGGTAGAAGACCCCAAGGACTTTCCTTCA
GAATTGCTAAGTTTTTTGAGTCATGCTGTGTTTAGTAATAGAACTCTTGCTTGCTTTGCTATTTACACCA
CAAAGGAAAAAGCTGCACTGCTATACAAGAAAATTATGGAAAAATATTCTGTAACCTTTATAAGTAGGCA
TAACAGTTATAATCATAACATACTGTTTTTTCTTACTCCACACAGGCATAGAGTGTCTGCTATTAATAAC
TATGCTCAAAAATTGTGTACCTTTAGCTTTTTAATTTGTAAAGGGGTTAATAAGGAATATTTGATGTATA
GTGCCTTGACTAGAGATCATAATCAGCCATACCACATTTGTAGAGGTTTTACTTGCTTTAAAAAACCTCC
CACACCTCCCCCTGAACCTGAAACATAAAATGAATGCAATTGTTGTTGTTAACTTGTTTATTGCAGCTTA
TAATGGTTACAAATAAAGCAATAGCATCACAAATTTCACAAATAAAGCATTTTTTTCACTGCATTCTAGT
TGTGGTTTGTCCAAACTCATCAATGTATCTTATCATGTCTGGATCAACTGGATAACTCAAGCTAACCAAA
ATCATCCCAAACTTCCCACCCCATACCCTATTACCACTGCCAATTACCTAGTGGTTTCATTTACTCTAAA
CCTGTGATTCCTCTGAATTATTTTCATTTTAAAGAAATTGTATTTGTTAAATATGTACTACAAACTTAGT
AGTTGGAAGGGCTAATTCACTCCCAAAGAAGACAAGATATCCTTGATCTGTGGATCTACCACACACAAGG
CTACTTCCCTGATTAGCAGAACTACACACCAGGGCCAGGGGTCAGATATCCACTGACCTTTGGATGGTGC
TACAAGCTAGTACCAGTTGAGCCAGATAAGGTAGAAGAGGCCAATAAAGGAGAGAACACCAGCTTGTTAC
ACCCTGTGAGCCTGCATGGGATGGATGACCCGGAGAGAGAAGTGTTAGAGTGGAGGTTTGACAGCCGCCT
AGCATTTCATCACGTGGCCCGAGAGCTGCATCCGGAGTACTTCAAGAACTGCTGATATCGAGCTTGCTAC
AAGGGACTTTCCGCTGGGGACTTTCCAGGGAGGCGTGGCCTGGGCGGGACTGGGGAGTGGCGAGCCCTCA
GATCCTGCATATAAGCAGCTGCTTTTTGCCTGTACTGGGTCTCTCTGGTTAGACCAGATCTGAGCCTGGG
AGCTCTCTGGCTAACTAGGGAACCCACTGCTTAAGCCTCAATAAAGCTTGCCTTGAGTGCTTCAAGTAGT
GTGTGCCCGTCTGTTGTGTGACTCTGGTAACTAGAGATCCCTCAGACCCTTTTAGTCAGTGTGGAAAATC
TCTAGCAGTGGCGCCCGAACAGGGACTTGAAAGCGAAAGGGAAACCAGAGGAGCTCTCTCGACGCAGGAC
TCGGCTTGCTGAAGCGCGCACGGCAAGAGGCGAGGGGCGGCGACTGGTGAGTACGCCAAAAATTTTGACT
AGCGGAGGCTAGAAGGAGAGAGATGGGTGCGAGAGCGTCAGTATTAAGCGGGGGAGAATTAGATCGCGAT
GGGAAAAAATTCGGTTAAGGCCAGGGGGAAAGAAAAAATATAAATTAAAACATATAGTATGGGCAAGCAG
GGAGCTAGAACGATTCGCAGTTAATCCTGGCCTGTTAGAAACATCAGAAGGCTGTAGACAAATACTGGGA
CAGCTACAACCATCCCTTCAGACAGGATCAGAAGAACTTAGATCATTATATAATACAGTAGCAACCCTCT
ATTGTGTGCATCAAAGGATAGAGATAAAAGACACCAAGGAAGCTTTAGACAAGATAGAGGAAGAGCAAAA
CAAAAGTAAGACCACCGCACAGCAAGCGGCCGCTGATCTTCAGACCTGGAGGAGGAGATNNNAGGGACAA
TTGGAGAAGTGAATTATATAAATATAAAGTAGTAAAAATTGAACCATTAGGAGTAGCACCCACCAAGGCA
AAGAGAAGAGTGGTGCAGAGAGAAAAAAGAGCAGTGGGAATAGGAGCTTTGTTCCTTGGGTTCTTGGGAG
CAGCAGGAAGCACTATGGGCGCAGCGTCAATGACGCTGACGGTACAGGCCAGACAATTATTGTCTGGTAT
AGTGCAGCAGCAGAACAATTTGCTGAGGGCTATTGAGGCGCAACAGCATCTGTTGCAACTCACAGTCTGG
GGCATCAAGCAGCTCCAGGCAAGAATCCTGGCTGTGGAAAGATACCTAAAGGATCAACAGCTCCTGGGGA
TTTGGGGTTGCTCTGGAAAACTCATTTGCACCACTGCTGTGCCTTGGAATGCTAGTTGGAGTAATAAATC
TCTGGAACAGATTTGGAATCACACGACCTGGATGGAGTGGGACAGAGAAATTAACAATTACACAAGCTTA
ATACACTCCTTAATTGAAGAATCGCAAAACCAGCAAGAAAAGAATGAACAAGAATTATTGGAATTAGATA
AATGGGCAAGTTTGTGGAATTGGTTTAACATAACAAATTGGCTGTGGTATATAAAATTATTCATAATGAT
AGTAGGAGGCTTGGTAGGTTTAAGAATAGTTTTTGCTGTACTTTCTATAGTGAATAGAGTTAGGCAGGGA
TATTCACCATTATCGTTTCAGACCCACCTCCCAACCCCGAGGGGACCCGACAGGCCCGAAGGAATAGAAG
AAGAAGGTGGAGAGAGAGACAGAGACAGATCCATTCGATTAGTGAACGGATCTCGACGGTATCGCCAAAT
GGCAGTATTCATCCACAATTTTAAAAGAAAAGGGGGGATTGGGGGGTACAGTGCAGGGGAAAGAATAGTA
GACATAATAGCAACAGACATACAAACTAAAGAATTACAAAAACAAATTACAAAAATTCAAAATTTTCGGG
TTTATTACAGGGACAGCAGAGATCCAGTTTGGATCGATAAGCTTGATATCGAATTATCACAAGTTTGTAA
TCACAAGTTTGTACAAAAAAGCTGAACGAGAAACGTAAAATGATATAAATATCAATATATTAAATTAGAT
TTTGCATAAAAAACAGACTACATAATACTGTAAAACACAACATATCCAGTCATATTGGCGGCCGCATTAG
GCACCCCAGGCTTTACACTTTATGCTTCCGGCTCGTATAATGTGTGGATTTTGAGTTAGGATCCGTCGAG
ATTTTCAGGAGCTAAGGAAGCTAAAATGGAGAAAAAAATCACTGGATATACCACCGTTGATATATCCCAA
TGGCATCGTAAAGAACATTTTGAGGCATTTCAGTCAGTTGCTCAATGTACCTATAACCAGACCGTTCAGC
TGGATATTACGGCCTTTTTAAAGACCGTAAAGAAAAATAAGCACAAGTTTTATCCGGCCTTTATTCACAT
TCTTGCCCGCCTGATGAATGCTCATCCGGAATTCCGTATGGCAATGAAAGACGGTGAGCTGGTGATATGG
GATAGTGTTCACCCTTGTTACACCGTTTTCCATGAGCAAACTGAAACGTTTTCATCGCTCTGGAGTGAAT
ACCACGACGATTTCCGGCAGTTTCTACACATATATTCGCAAGATGTGGCGTGTTACGGTGAAAACCTGGC
CTATTTCCCTAAAGGGTTTATTGAGAATATGTTTTTCGTCTCAGCCAATCCCTGGGTGAGTTTCACCAGT
TTTGATTTAAACGTGGCCAATATGGACAACTTCTTCGCCCCCGTTTTCACCATGGGCAAATATTATACGC
AAGGCGACAAGGTGCTGATGCCGCTGGCGATTCAGGTTCATCATGCCGTTTGTGATGGCTTCCATGTCGG
CAGAATGCTTAATGAATTACAACAGTACTGCGATGAGTGGCAGGGCGGGGCGTAAACGCGTGGATCCGGC
TTACTAAAAGCCAGATAACAGTATGCGTATTTGCGCGCTGATTTTTGCGGTATAAGAATATATACTGATA
TGTATACCCGAAGTATGTCAAAAAGAGGTATGCTATGAAGCAGCGTATTACAGTGACAGTTGACAGCGAC
AGCTATCAGTTGCTCAAGGCATATATGATGTCAATATCTCCGGTCTGGTAAGCACAACCATGCAGAATGA
AGCCCGTCGTCTGCGTGCCGAACGCTGGAAAGCGGAAAATCAGGAAGGGATGGCTGAGGTCGCCCGGTTT
ATTGAAATGAACGGCTCTTTTGCTGACGAGAACAGGGGCTGGTGAAATGCAGTTTAAGGTTTACACCTAT
AAAAGAGAGAGCCGTTATCGTCTGTTTGTGGATGTACAGAGTGATATTATTGACACGCCCGGGCGACGGA
TGGTGATCCCCCTGGCCAGTGCACGTCTGCTGTCAGATAAAGTCTCCCGTGAACTTTACCCGGTGGTGCA
TATCGGGGATGAAAGCTGGCGCATGATGACCACCGATATGGCCAGTGTGCCGGTCTCCGTTATCGGGGAA
GAAGTGGCTGATCTCAGCCACCGCGAAAATGACATCAAAAACGCCATTAACCTGATGTTCTGGGGAATAT
AAATGTCAGGCTCCCTTATACACAGCCAGTCTGCAGGTCGACCATAGTGACTGGATATGTTGTGTTTTAC
AGCATTATGTAGTCTGTTTTTTATGCAAAATCTAATTTAATATATTGATATTTATATCATTTTACGTTTC
TCGTTCAGCTTTCTTGTACAAAGTGGTGATTACAAAGTGGTGATTTAAAATTCCTGCAGCCCCGATAAAA
TAAAAGATTTTATTTAGTCTCCAGAAAAAGGGGGGAATGAAAGACCCCACCTGTAGGTTTGGCAAGCTAG
CTGCAGTAACGCCATTTTGCAAGGCATGGAAAAATACCAAACCAAGAATAGAGAAGTTCAGATCAAGGGC
GGGTACATGAAAATAGCTAACGTTGGGCCAAACAGGATATCTGCGGTGAGCAGTTTCGGCCCCGGCCCGG
GGCCAAGAACAGATGGTCACCGCAGTTTCGGCCCCGGCCCGAGGCCAAGAACAGATGGTCCCCAGATATG
GCCCAACCCTCAGCAGTTTCTTAAGACCCATCAGATGTTTCCAGGCTCCCCCAAGGACCTGAAATGACCC
TGCGCCTTATTTGAATTAACCAATCAGCCTGCTTCTCGCTTCTGTTCGCGCGCTTCTGCTTCCCGAGCTC
TATAAAAGAGCTCACAACCCCTCACTCGGCGCGCCAGTCCTCCGACAGACTGAGTCGCCCGGGGGGGATC
CACCGGTCGCCACCATGGTGAGCAAGGGCGAGGAGCTGTTCACCGGGGTGGTGCCCATCCTGGTCGAGCT
GGACGGCGACGTAAACGGCCACAAGTTCAGCGTGTCCGGCGAGGGCGAGGGCGATGCCACCTACGGCAAG
CTGACCCTGAAGTTCATCTGCACCACCGGCAAGCTGCCCGTGCCCTGGCCCACCCTCGTGACCACCCTGA
CCTACGGCGTGCAGTGCTTCAGCCGCTACCCCGACCACATGAAGCAGCACGACTTCTTCAAGTCCGCCAT
GCCCGAAGGCTACGTCCAGGAGCGCACCATCTTCTTCAAGGACGACGGCAACTACAAGACCCGCGCCGAG
GTGAAGTTCGAGGGCGACACCCTGGTGAACCGCATCGAGCTGAAGGGCATCGACTTCAAGGAGGACGGCA
ACATCCTGGGGCACAAGCTGGAGTACAACTACAACAGCCACAACGTCTATATCATGGCCGACAAGCAGAA
GAACGGCATCAAGGTGAACTTCAAGATCCGCCACAACATCGAGGACGGCAGCGTGCAGCTCGCCGACCAC
TACCAGCAGAACACCCCCATCGGCGACGGCCCCGTGCTGCTGCCCGACAACCACTACCTGAGCACCCAGT
CCGCCCTGAGCAAAGACCCCAACGAGAAGCGCGATCACATGGTCCTGCTGGAGTTCGTGACCGCCGCCGG
GATCACTCTCGGCATGGACGAGCTGTACAAGTAAANNGCGGCCGCGACTCTAGAGTCGACTGCAGCATGN
NNNAAGCTTGATATCAAGCTTATCGATNNAATGGTGGGGCAATCATCTACATTTCATGGGATATGTGATT
ACTAGTTCAGGTGTATTGCCACAAGACAAACATGTTAAGAAAATTTCCCGTTATTTGCACTCNNAATTCC
CGATAATCAACCTCTGGATTACAAAATTTGTGAAAGATTGACTGGTATTCTTAACTATGTTGCTCCTTTT
ACGCTATGTGGATACGCTGCTTTAATGCCTTTGTATCATGCTATTGCTTCCCGTATGGCTTTCATTTTCT
CCTCCTTGTATAAATCCTGGTTGCTGTCTCTTTATGAGGAGTTGTGGCCCGTTGTCAGGCAACGTGGCGT
GGTGTGCACTGTGTTTGCTGACGCAACCCCCACTGGTTGGGGCATTGCCACCACCTGTCAGCTCCTTTCC
GGGACTTTCGCTTTCCCCCTCCCTATTGCCACGGCGGAACTCATCGCCGCCTGCCTTGCCCGCTGCTGGA
CAGGGGCTCGGCTGTTGGGCACTGACAATTCCGTGGTGTTGTCGGGGAAGCTGACGTCCTTTCCATGGCT
GCTCGCCTGTGTTGCCACCTGGATTCTGCGCGGGACGTCCTTCTGCTACGTCCCTTCGGCCCTCAATCCA
GCGGACCTTCCTTCCCGCGGCCTGCTGCCGGCTCTGCGGCCTCTTCCGCGTCTTCGCCTTCGCCCTCAGA
CGAGTCGGATCTCCCTTTGGGCCGCCTCCCCGCATCGATACCGTCGAC
