>Addgene plasmid #58242 | pGLTR-FP-GFP | addgene partial sequence | sequence record 96560 | ccdB-Fwd 5'-GCATGATGACCACCGATATG-3'
TGACATCAAAAACGCCATTAACCTGATGTTCTGGGGAATATAAATGTCAGGCTCCCTTATACACAGCCAG
TCTGCAGGTCGACCATAGTGACTGGATATGTTGTGTTTTACAGTATTATGTAGTCTGTTTTTTATGCAAA
ATCTAATTTAATATATTGATATTTATATCATTTTACGTTTCTCGTTCAGCTTTCTTGTACAAAGTGGTGA
TAATTCCTGCAGCCCCGATAAAATAAAAGATTTTATTTAGTCTCCAGAAAAAGGGGGGAATGAAAGACCC
CACCTGTAGGTTTGGCAAGCTAGCTGCAGTAACGCCATTTTGCAAGGCATGGAAAAATACCAAACCAAGA
ATAGAGAAGTTCAGATCAAGGGCGGGTACATGAAAATAGCTAACGTTGGGCCAAACAGGATATCTGCGGT
GAGCAGTTTCGGCCCCGGCCCGGGGCCAAGAACAGATGGTCACCGCAGTTTCGGCCCCGGCCCGAGGCCA
AGAACAGATGGTCCCCAGATATGGCCCAACCCTCAGCAGTTTCTTAAGACCCATCAGATGTTTCCAGGCT
CCCCCAAGGACCTGAAATGACCCTGCGCCTTATTTGAATTAACCAATCAGCCTGCTTCTCGCTTCTGTTC
GCGCGCTTCTGCTTCCCGAGCTCTATAAAAGAGCTCACAACCCCTCACTCGGCGCGCCAGTCCTCCGACA
GACTGAGTCG
