>Addgene plasmid #58242 | pGLTR-FP-GFP | addgene partial sequence | sequence record 96563 | CAT-R 5'-GCAACTGACTGAAATGCCTC-3'
CGGTGGTATATCCAGTGATTTTTTTCTCCATTTTAGCTTCCTTAGCTCCTGAAAATCTCGACGGATCCTA
ACTCAAAATCCACACATTATACGAGCCGGAAGCATAAAGTGTAAAGCCTGGGGTGCCTAATGCGGCCGCC
ATAGTGACTGGATATGTTGTGTTTTACAGTATTATGTAGTCTGTTTTTTATGCAAAATCTAATTTAATAT
ATTGATATTTATATCATTTTACGTTTCTCGTTCAGCTTTTTTGTACAAACTTGTGATAATTCGATATCAA
GCTTATCGATCCAAACTGGATCTCTGCTGTCCCTGTAATAAACCCGAAAATTTTGAATTTTTGTAATTTG
TTTTTGTAATTCTTTAGTTTGTATGTCTGTTGCTATTATGTCTACTATTCTTTCCCCTGCACTGTACCCC
CCAATCCCCCCTTTTCTTTTAAAATTGTGGATGAATACTGCCATTTGGCGATACCGTCGAGATCCGTTCA
CTAATCGAATGGATCTGTCTCTGTCTCTCTCTCCACCTTCTTCTTCTATTCCTTCGGGCCTGTCGGGTCC
CCTCGGGGTTGGGAGGTGGGTCTGAAACGATAATGGTGAATATCCCTGCCTAACTCTATTCACTATAGAA
AGTACAGCAAAAACTATTCTTAAACCTACCAAGCCTCCTACTATCATTATG
