>Addgene plasmid #58242 | pGLTR-FP-GFP | addgene partial sequence | sequence record 96565 | WPRE-R 5'-CATAGCGTAAAAGGAGCAACA-3'
TTTTGTAATCCAGAGGTTGATTATCGATAAGCTTGATATCAAGCTTGCATGCCTGCAGGTCGACTCTAGA
GTCGCGGCCGCTTTACTTGTACAGCTCGTCCATGCCGAGAGTGATCCCGGCGGCGGTCACGAACTCCAGC
AGGACCATGTGATCGCGCTTCTCGTTGGGGTCTTTGCTCAGGGCGGACTGGGTGCTCAGGTAGTGGTTGT
CGGGCAGCAGCACGGGGCCGTCGCCGATGGGGGTGTTCTGCTGGTAGTGGTCGGCGAGCTGCACGCTGCC
GTCCTCGATGTTGTGGCGGATCTTGAAGTTCACCTTGATGCCGTTCTTCTGCTTGTCGGCCATGATATAG
ACGTTGTGGCTGTTGTAGTTGTACTCCAGCTTGTGCCCCAGGATGTTGCCGTCCTCCTTGAAGTCGATGC
CCTTCAGCTCGATGCGGTTCACCAGGGTGTCGCCCTCGAACTTCACCTCGGCGCGGGTCTTGTAGTTGCC
GTCGTCCTTGAAGAAGATGGTGCGCTCCTGGACGTAGCCTTCGGGCATGGCGGACTTGAAGAAGTCGTGC
TGCTTCATGTGGTCGGGGTAGCGGCTGAAGCACTGCACGCCGTAGGTCAGGGTGGTCACGAGGGTGGGCC
AGGGCACGGGCAGCTTGCCGGTGGTGCAGATGAACTTCAGGGTCAGCTTGCCGTAGGTGGCATCGCCCTC
GCCCTCGCCGGACACGCTGAACTTGTGGCCGTTTACGTCGCCGTCCAGCTCGACCAGGAT
